>Addgene plasmid #120839 | pLenti6.3/Envelope | depositor full sequence | sequence record 229576 | pLenti6.3/Envelope sequence 9250 bps
AATGTAGTCTTATGCAATACTCTTGTAGTCTTGCAACATGGTAACGATGAGTTAGCAACATGCCTTACAA
GGAGAGAAAAAGCACCGTGCATGCCGATTGGTGGAAGTAAGGTGGTACGATCGTGCCTTATTAGGAAGGC
AACAGACGGGTCTGACATGGATTGGACGAACCACTGAATTGCCGCATTGCAGAGATATTGTATTTAAGTG
CCTAGCTCGATACATAAACGGGTCTCTCTGGTTAGACCAGATCTGAGCCTGGGAGCTCTCTGGCTAACTA
GGGAACCCACTGCTTAAGCCTCAATAAAGCTTGCCTTGAGTGCTTCAAGTAGTGTGTGCCCGTCTGTTGT
GTGACTCTGGTAACTAGAGATCCCTCAGACCCTTTTAGTCAGTGTGGAAAATCTCTAGCAGTGGCGCCCG
AACAGGGACTTGAAAGCGAAAGGGAAACCAGAGGAGCTCTCTCGACGCAGGACTCGGCTTGCTGAAGCGC
GCACGGCAAGAGGCGAGGGGCGGCGACTGGTGAGTACGCCAAAAATTTTGACTAGCGGAGGCTAGAAGGA
GAGAGATGGGTGCGAGAGCGTCAGTATTAAGCGGGGGAGAATTAGATCGCGATGGGAAAAAATTCGGTTA
AGGCCAGGGGGAAAGAAAAAATATAAATTAAAACATATAGTATGGGCAAGCAGGGAGCTAGAACGATTCG
CAGTTAATCCTGGCCTGTTAGAAACATCAGAAGGCTGTAGACAAATACTGGGACAGCTACAACCATCCCT
TCAGACAGGATCAGAAGAACTTAGATCATTATATAATACAGTAGCAACCCTCTATTGTGTGCATCAAAGG
ATAGAGATAAAAGACACCAAGGAAGCTTTAGACAAGATAGAGGAAGAGCAAAACAAAAGTAAGACCACCG
CACAGCAAGCGGCCGCTGATCTTCAGACCTGGAGGAGGAGATATGAGGGACAATTGGAGAAGTGAATTAT
ATAAATATAAAGTAGTAAAAATTGAACCATTAGGAGTAGCACCCACCAAGGCAAAGAGAAGAGTGGTGCA
GAGAGAAAAAAGAGCAGTGGGAATAGGAGCTTTGTTCCTTGGGTTCTTGGGAGCAGCAGGAAGCACTATG
GGCGCAGCGTCAATGACGCTGACGGTACAGGCCAGACAATTATTGTCTGGTATAGTGCAGCAGCAGAACA
ATTTGCTGAGGGCTATTGAGGCGCAACAGCATCTGTTGCAACTCACAGTCTGGGGCATCAAGCAGCTCCA
GGCAAGAATCCTGGCTGTGGAAAGATACCTAAAGGATCAACAGCTCCTGGGGATTTGGGGTTGCTCTGGA
AAACTCATTTGCACCACTGCTGTGCCTTGGAATGCTAGTTGGAGTAATAAATCTCTGGAACAGATTTGGA
ATCACACGACCTGGATGGAGTGGGACAGAGAAATTAACAATTACACAAGCTTAATACACTCCTTAATTGA
AGAATCGCAAAACCAGCAAGAAAAGAATGAACAAGAATTATTGGAATTAGATAAATGGGCAAGTTTGTGG
AATTGGTTTAACATAACAAATTGGCTGTGGTATATAAAATTATTCATAATGATAGTAGGAGGCTTGGTAG
GTTTAAGAATAGTTTTTGCTGTACTTTCTATAGTGAATAGAGTTAGGCAGGGATATTCACCATTATCGTT
TCAGACCCACCTCCCAACCCCGAGGGGACCCGACAGGCCCGAAGGAATAGAAGAAGAAGGTGGAGAGAGA
GACAGAGACAGATCCATTCGATTAGTGAACGGATCTCGACGGTATCGGTTAACTTTTAAAAGAAAAGGGG
GGATTGGGGGGTACAGTGCAGGGGAAAGAATAGTAGACATAATAGCAACAGACATACAAACTAAAGAATT
ACAAAAACAAATTACAAAAATTCAAAATTTTATCGATAAGCTTGGGAGTTCCGCTTACATAACTTACGGT
AAATGGCCCGCCTGGCTGACCGCCCAACGACCCCCGCCCATTGACGTCAATAATGACGTATGTTCCCATA
GTAACGCCAATAGGGACTTTCCATTGACGTCAATGGGTGGAGTATTTACGGTAAACTGCCCACTTGGCAG
TACATCAAGTGTATCATATGCCAAGTACGCCCCCTATTGACGTCAATGACGGTAAATGGCCCGCCTGGCA
TTATGCCCAGTACATGACCTTATGGGACTTTCCTACTTGGCAGTACATCTACGTATTAGTCATCGCTATT
ACCATGGTGATGCGGTTTTGGCAGTACATCAATGGGCGTGGATAGCGGTTTGACTCACGGGGATTTCCAA
GTCTCCACCCCATTGACGTCAATGGGAGTTTGTTTTGGCACCAAAATCAACGGGACTTTCCAAAATGTCG
TAACAACTCCGCCCCATTGACGCAAATGGGCGGTAGGCGTGTACGGTGGGAGGTCTATATAAGCAGAGCT
CTCCCTATCAGTGATAGAGATCTCCCTATCAGTGATAGAGATCGTCGACTAGTCCAGTGTGGTGGAATTC
TGCAGATATCAACAAGTTTGTACAAAAAAGCAGGCTCCGAATTCGCCCTTAGGAGGACAGCTATGATCAG
GTGCATAGGAGTCAGCAATAGGGACTTTGTGGAAGGTATGTCAGGTGGGACTTGGGTTGATGTTGTCTTG
GAACATGGAGGTTGTGTCACCGTAATGGCACAGGACAAACCGACTGTCGACATAGAGCTGGTTACAACAA
CAGTCAGCAACATGGCGGAGGTAAGATCCTACTGCTATGAGGCATCAATATCAGACATGGCTTCGGACAG
CCGCTGCCCAACACAAGGTGAAGCCTACCTTGACAAGCAATCAGACACTCAATATGTCTGCAAAAGAACG
TTAGTGGACAGAGGCTGGGGAAATGGATGTGGACTTTTTGGCAAAGGGAGCCTGGTGACATGCGCTAAGT
TTGCATGCTCCAAGAAAATGACCGGGAAGAGCATCCAGCCAGAGAATCTGGAGTACCGGATAATGCTGTC
AGTTCATGGCTCCCAGCACAGTGGGATGATCGTTAATGACACAGGACATGAAACTGATGAGAATAGAGCG
AAGGTTGAGATAACGCCCAATTCACCAAGAGCCGAAGCCACCCTGGGGGGTTTTGGAAGCCTAGGACTTG
ATTGTGAACCGAGGACAGGCCTTGACTTTTCAGATTTGTATTACTTGACTATGAATAACAAGCACTGGTT
GGTCCACAAGGAGTGGTTCCACGACATTCCATTACCTTGGCACGCTGGGGCAGACACCGGAACTCCACAC
TGGAACAACAAAGAAGCACTGGTAGAGTTCAAGGACGCACATGCCAAAAGGCAAACTGTCGTGGTTCTAG
GGAGTCAAGAAGGAGCAGTTCACACGGCCCTTGCTGGAGCTCTGGAGGCTGAGATGGATGGTGCAAAGGG
AAGGCTGTCCTCTGGCCACTTGAAATGTCGCCTGAAAATGGATAAACTTAGATTGAAGGGCGTGTCATAC
TCCTTGTGTACCGCAGCGTTCACATTCACCAAGATCCCGGCTGAAACACTGCACGGGACAGTCACAGTGG
AGGTACAGTACGCAGGGACAGATGGACCTTGCAAGGTTCCAGCTCAGATGGCGGTGGACATGCAAACTCT
GACCCCAGTTGGGAGGTTGATAACCGCTAACCCCGTAATCACTGAAAGCACTGAGAACTCTAAGATGATG
CTGGAACTTGATCCACCATTTGGGGACTCTTACATTGTCATAGGAGTCGGGGAGAAGAAGATCACCCACC
ACTGGCACAGGAGTGGCAGCACCATTGGAAAAGCATTTGAAGCCACTGTGAGAGGTGCCAAGAGAATGGC
AGTCTTGGGAGACACAGCCTGGGACTTTGGATCAGTTGGAGGCGCTCTCAACTCATTGGGCAAGGGCATC
CATCAAATTTTTGGAGCAGCTTTCAAATCATTGTTTGGAGGAATGTCCTGGTTCTCACAAATCCTCATTG
GAACGTTGCTGATGTGGTTGGGTCTGAACACAAAGAATGGATCTATTTCCCTTATGTGCTTGGCCTTAGG
GGGAGTGTTGATCTTCTTATCCACAGCCGTCTCTGCTAAGGGCGAATTCGACCCAGCTTTCTTGTACAAA
GTGGTTGATATCCAGCACAGTGGCGGCCGCTCGAGTCTAGAGGGGCCGCGGTTCGAAGGTAAGCCTATCC
CTAACCCTCTCCTCGGTCTCGATTCTACGCGTACCGGTTAGTAATGATCGACAATCAACCTCTGGATTAC
AAAATTTGTGAAAGATTGACTGGTATTCTTAACTATGTTGCTCCTTTTACGCTATGTGGATACGCTGCTT
TAATGCCTTTGTATCATGCTATTGCTTCCCGTATGGCTTTCATTTTCTCCTCCTTGTATAAATCCTGGTT
GCTGTCTCTTTATGAGGAGTTGTGGCCCGTTGTCAGGCAACGTGGCGTGGTGTGCACTGTGTTTGCTGAC
GCAACCCCCACTGGTTGGGGCATTGCCACCACCTGTCAGCTCCTTTCCGGGACTTTCGCTTTCCCCCTCC
CTATTGCCACGGCGGAACTCATCGCCGCCTGCCTTGCCCGCTGCTGGACAGGGGCTCGGCTGTTGGGCAC
TGACAATTCCGTGGTGTTGTCGGGGAAGCTGACGTCCTTTCCATGGCTGCTCGCCTGTGTTGCCACCTGG
ATTCTGCGCGGGACGTCCTTCTGCTACGTCCCTTCGGCCCTCAATCCAGCGGACCTTCCTTCCCGCGGCC
TGCTGCCGGCTCTGCGGCCTCTTCCGCGTCTTCGCCTTCGCCCTCAGACGAGTCGGATCTCCCTTTGGGC
CGCCTCCCCGCCTGGCGATGGTACCGGTGTGGAAAGTCCCCAGGCTCCCCAGCAGGCAGAAGTATGCAAA
GCATGCATCTCAATTAGTCAGCAACCAGGTGTGGAAAGTCCCCAGGCTCCCCAGCAGGCAGAAGTATGCA
AAGCATGCATCTCAATTAGTCAGCAACCATAGTCCCGCCCCTAACTCCGCCCATCCCGCCCCTAACTCCG
CCCAGTTCCGCCCATTCTCCGCCCCATGGCTGACTAATTTTTTTTATTTATGCAGAGGCCGAGGCCGCCT
CTGCCTCTGAGCTATTCCAGAAGTAGTGAGGAGGCTTTTTTGGAGGCCTAGGCTTTTGCAAAAAGCTCCC
GGGAGCTTGTATATCCATTTTCGGATCTGATCAGCACGTGTTGACAATTAATCATCGGCATAGTATATCG
GCATAGTATAATACGACAAGGTGAGGAACTAAACCATGGCCAAGCCTTTGTCTCAAGAAGAATCCACCCT
CATTGAAAGAGCAACGGCTACAATCAACAGCATCCCCATCTCTGAAGACTACAGCGTCGCCAGCGCAGCT
CTCTCTAGCGACGGCCGCATCTTCACTGGTGTCAATGTATATCATTTTACTGGGGGACCTTGTGCAGAAC
TCGTGGTGCTGGGCACTGCTGCTGCTGCGGCAGCTGGCAACCTGACTTGTATCGTCGCGATCGGAAATGA
GAACAGGGGCATCTTGAGCCCCTGCGGACGGTGCCGACAGGTGCTTCTCGATCTGCATCCTGGGATCAAA
GCCATAGTGAAGGACAGTGATGGACAGCCGACGGCAGTTGGGATTCGTGAATTGCTGCCCTCTGGTTATG
TGTGGGAGGGCTAAGCACAATTCGAGCTCGGTACCTTTAAGACCAATGACTTACAAGGCAGCTGTAGATC
TTAGCCACTTTTTAAAAGAAAAGGGGGGACTGGAAGGGCTAATTCACTCCCAACGAAGACAAGATCTGCT
TTTTGCTTGTACTGGGTCTCTCTGGTTAGACCAGATCTGAGCCTGGGAGCTCTCTGGCTAACTAGGGAAC
CCACTGCTTAAGCCTCAATAAAGCTTGCCTTGAGTGCTTCAAGTAGTGTGTGCCCGTCTGTTGTGTGACT
CTGGTAACTAGAGATCCCTCAGACCCTTTTAGTCAGTGTGGAAAATCTCTAGCAGTAGTAGTTCATGTCA
TCTTATTATTCAGTATTTATAACTTGCAAAGAAATGAATATCAGAGAGTGAGAGGAACTTGTTTATTGCA
GCTTATAATGGTTACAAATAAAGCAATAGCATCACAAATTTCACAAATAAAGCATTTTTTTCACTGCATT
CTAGTTGTGGTTTGTCCAAACTCATCAATGTATCTTATCATGTCTGGCTCTAGCTATCCCGCCCCTAACT
CCGCCCATCCCGCCCCTAACTCCGCCCAGTTCCGCCCATTCTCCGCCCCATGGCTGACTAATTTTTTTTA
TTTATGCAGAGGCCGAGGCCGCCTCGGCCTCTGAGCTATTCCAGAAGTAGTGAGGAGGCTTTTTTGGAGG
CCTAGGGACGTACCCAATTCGCCCTATAGTGAGTCGTATTACGCGCGCTCACTGGCCGTCGTTTTACAAC
GTCGTGACTGGGAAAACCCTGGCGTTACCCAACTTAATCGCCTTGCAGCACATCCCCCTTTCGCCAGCTG
GCGTAATAGCGAAGAGGCCCGCACCGATCGCCCTTCCCAACAGTTGCGCAGCCTGAATGGCGAATGGG
[124 nt withheld, positions 6579-6702]
C
[91 nt withheld, positions 6704-6794]
A
[49 nt withheld, positions 6796-6844]
CCTTTGACGTTGGAGTCCACGTTCTTT
[37 nt withheld, positions 6872-6908]
ACCCTATCTCGGTCTATTCTTTTGATTTATAAGGGATTTTGCCGATTTCGGCCTATTGGTTAAAAAATGA
GCTGATTTAACAAAAATTTAACGCGAATTTTAACAAAATATTAACGCTTACAATTTAGGTGGCACTTTTC
GGGGAAATGTGCGCGGAACCCCTATTTGTTTATTTTTCTAAATACATTCAAATATGTATCCGCTCATGAG
ACAATAACCCTGATAAATGCTTCAATAATATTGAAAAAGGAAGAGTATGAGTATTCAACATTTCCGTGTC
GCCCTTATTCCCTTTTTTGCGGCATTTTGCCTTCCTGTTTTTGCTCACCCAGAAACGCTGGTGAAAGTAA
AAGATGCTGAAGATCAGTTGGGTGCACGAGTGGGTTACATCGAACTGGATCTCAACAGCGGTAAGATCCT
TGAGAGTTTTCGCCCCGAAGAACGTTTTCCAATGATGAGCACTTTTAAAGTTCTGCTATGTGGCGCGGTA
TTATCCCGTATTGACGCCGGGCAAGAGCAACTCGGTCGCCGCATACACTATTCTCAGAATGACTTGGTTG
AGTACTCACCAGTCACAGAAAAGCATCTTACGGATGGCATGACAGTAAGAGAATTATGCAGTGCTGCCAT
AACCATGAGTGATAACACTGCGGCCAACTTACTTCTGACAACGATCGGAGGACCGAAGGAGCTAACCGCT
TTTTTGCACAACATGGGGGATCATGTAACTCGCCTTGATCGTTGGGAACCGGAGCTGAATGAAGCCATAC
CAAACGACGAGCGTGACACCACGATGCCTGTAGCAATGGCAACAACGTTGCGCAAACTATTAACTGGCGA
ACTACTTACTCTAGCTTCCCGGCAACAATTAATAGACTGGATGGAGGCGGATAAAGTTGCAGGACCACTT
CTGCGCTCGGCCCTTCCGGCTGGCTGGTTTATTGCTGATAAATCTGGAGCCGGTGAGCGTGGGTCTCGCG
GTATCATTGCAGCACTGGGGCCAGATGGTAAGCCCTCCCGTATCGTAGTTATCTACACGACGGGGAGTCA
GGCAACTATGGATGAACGAAATAGACAGATCGCTGAGATAGGTGCCTCACTGATTAAGCATTGGTAACTG
TCAGACCAAGTTTACTCATATATACTTTAGATTGATTTAAAACTTCATTTTTAATTTAAAAGGATCTAGG
TGAAGATCCTTTTTGATAATCTCATGACCAAAATCCCTTAACGTGAGTTTTCGTTCCACTGAGCGTCAGA
CCCCGTAGAAAAGATCAAAGGATCTTCTTGAGATCCTTTTTTTCTGCGCGTAATCTGCTGCTTGCAAACA
AAAAAACCACCGCTACCAGCGGTGGTTTGTTTGCCGGATCAAGAGCTACCAACTCTTTTTCCGAAGGTAA
CTGGCTTCAGCAGAGCGCAGATACCAAATACTGTTCTTCTAGTGTAGCCGTAGTTAGGCCACCACTTCAA
GAACTCTGTAGCACCGCCTACATACCTCGCTCTGCTAATCCTGTTACCAGTGGCTGCTGCCAGTGGCGAT
AAGTCGTGTCTTACCGGGTTGGACTCAAGACGATAGTTACCGGATAAGGCGCAGCGGTCGGGCTGAACGG
GGGGTTCGTGCACACAGCCCAGCTTGGAGCGAACGACCTACACCGAACTGAGATACCTACAGCGTGAGCT
ATGAGAAAGCGCCACGCTTCCCGAAGGGAGAAAGGCGGACAGGTATCCGGTAAGCGGCAGGGTCGGAACA
GGAGAGCGCACGAGGGAGCTTCCAGGGGGAAACGCCTGGTATCTTTATAGTCCTGTCGGGTTTCGCCACC
TCTGACTTGAGCGTCGATTTTTGTGATGCTCGTCAGGGGGGCGGAGCCTATGGAAAAACGCCAGCAACGC
GGCCTTTTTACGGTTCCTGGCCTTTTGCTGGCCTTTTGCTCACATGTTCTTTCCTGCGTTATCCCCTGAT
TCTGTGGATAACCGTATTACCGCCTTTGAGTGAGCTGATACCGCTCGCCGCAGCCGAACGACCGAGCGCA
GCGAGTCAGTGAGCGAGGAAGCGGAAGAGCGCCCAATACGCAAACCGCCTCTCCCCGCGCGTTGGCCGAT
TCATTAATGCAGCTGGCACGACAGGTTTCCCGACTGGAAAGCGGGCAGTGAGCGCAACGCAATTAATGTG
AGTTAGCTCACTCATTAGGCACCCCAGGCTTTACACTTTATGCTTCCGGCTCGTATGTTGTGTGGAATTG
TGAGCGGATAACAATTTCACACAGGAAACAGCTATGACCATGATTACGCCAAGCGCGCAATTAACCCTCA
CTAAAGGGAACAAAAGCTGGAGCTGCAAGCTT
Features (pLannotate 1.2.2; 34 found; start..end, strand, type, name):
      3..229     +  promoter       RSV promoter: Rous sarcoma virus enhancer/promoter
    230..410     +  LTR            5' LTR (truncated): truncated 5' long terminal repeat (LTR) from HIV-1
    457..582     +  misc_feature   HIV-1 Ψ: packaging signal of human immunodeficiency virus type 1
    566..929     +  CDS            HIV-1 gag (fragment): gag protein from human immunodeficiency virus 1; gag
   1075..1308    +  misc_feature   RRE: The Rev response element (RRE) of HIV-1 allows for Rev-dependent mRNA export from the nucleus to the cytoplasm.
   1685..1785    +  CDS            Rev (fragment): human immunodeficiency virus 1 (HIV-1) Rev protein; rev; enhances nuclear export of unspliced and incompletely spliced viral mRNAs
   1804..1921    +  misc_feature   cPPT/CTS: central polypurine tract and central termination sequence of HIV-1
   1945..2246    +  enhancer       CMV enhancer: human cytomegalovirus immediate early enhancer
   2247..2450    +  promoter       CMV promoter: human cytomegalovirus (CMV) immediate early promoter
   2452..2471    +  promoter       PLtetO-1 promoter (fragment): modified phage lambda PL promoter with tet operator sites (Lutz and Bujard, 1997)
   2473..2492    +  promoter       PLtetO-1 promoter (fragment): modified phage lambda PL promoter with tet operator sites (Lutz and Bujard, 1997)
   2532..2556    +  protein_bind   attB1: mutant version of attB; recombination site for the Gateway® BP reaction BP Clonase™
   2586..4097    +  CDS            POLG_DEN2U (fragment): Experimental evidence at protein level: Swiss-Prot protein existence level 1. [Non-structural protein 1]: Disrupts the host endothelial glycocalyx layer of host pulmonary microvascular endothelial cells, inducing degradation of sialic acid and shedding of heparan sulfate proteoglycans. NS1 induces expression of sialidases, heparanase, and activates cathepsin L, which activates heparanase via enzymatic cleavage. These effects are probably linked to the endothelial hyperpermeability observed in severe dengue disease. From Dengue virus type 2 (strain Thailand/PUO-218/1980) (DENV-2).
   4111..4135    -  protein_bind   attB2: mutant version of attB; recombination site for the Gateway® BP reaction BP Clonase™
   4188..4229    +  CDS            V5 tag: epitope tag from simian virus 5
   4253..4841    +  misc_feature   WPRE: woodchuck hepatitis virus posttranscriptional regulatory element
   4856..5172    +  promoter       SV40 promoter: SV40 enhancer and early promoter
   5220..5267    +  promoter       EM7 promoter: synthetic bacterial promoter&nbsp
   5286..5684    +  CDS            BSD: blasticidin S deaminase; Aspergillus terreus BSD; confers resistance to blasticidin
   5701..5769    +  CDS            nef (fragment): NEF_HV1Z2 - Experimental evidence at protein level: Swiss-Prot protein existence level 1. Extracellular Nef protein targets CD4(+) T-lymphocytes for apoptosis by interacting with CXCR4 surface receptors. From Human immunodeficiency virus type 1 group M subtype D (isolate Z2/CDC-Z34) (HIV-1).
   5771..6004    +  LTR            3' LTR (ΔU3): self-inactivating 3' long terminal repeat (LTR) from HIV-1
   6076..6197    +  polyA_signal   SV40 poly(A) signal: SV40 polyadenylation signal
   6237..6372    +  rep_origin     SV40 ori: SV40 origin of replication
   6393..6411    -  promoter       T7 promoter: promoter for bacteriophage T7 RNA polymerase
   6419..6574    +  CDS            lacZα (fragment): LacZα fragment of β-galactosidase; lacZ fragment
   6579..7007    +  rep_origin     f1 ori (sequence partly withheld): f1 bacteriophage origin of replication; arrow indicates direction of (+) strand synthesis
   7060..7164    +  promoter       AmpR promoter: bla
   7165..8025    +  CDS            AmpR: β-lactamase; bla; confers resistance to ampicillin, carbenicillin, and related antibiotics
   8196..8784    +  rep_origin     ori: high-copy-number ColE1/pMB1/pBR322/pUC origin of replication
   8967..9059    +  CDS            lacI (fragment): lac repressor; lacI; The lac repressor binds to the lac operator to inhibit transcription in E. coli. This inhibition can be relieved by adding lactose or isopropyl-β-D-thiogalactopyranoside (IPTG).
   9072..9093    +  protein_bind   CAP binding site: CAP binding activates transcription in the presence of cAMP. E. coli catabolite activator protein
   9108..9138    +  promoter       lac promoter: promoter for the E. coli lac operon
   9146..9162    +  protein_bind   lac operator: The lac repressor binds to the lac operator to inhibit transcription in E. coli. This inhibition can be relieved by adding lactose or isopropyl-β-D-thiogalactopyranoside (IPTG). lac repressor encoded by lacI
   9207..9225    +  promoter       T3 promoter: promoter for bacteriophage T3 RNA polymerase
