>Addgene plasmid #120839 | pLenti6.3/Envelope | addgene full sequence | sequence record 241008 | Addgene NGS Result
GCTTACATAACTTACGGTAAATGGCCCGCCTGGCTGACCGCCCAACGACCCCCGCCCATTGACGTCAATA
ATGACGTATGTTCCCATAGTAACGCCAATAGGGACTTTCCATTGACGTCAATGGGTGGAGTATTTACGGT
AAACTGCCCACTTGGCAGTACATCAAGTGTATCATATGCCAAGTACGCCCCCTATTGACGTCAATGACGG
TAAATGGCCCGCCTGGCATTATGCCCAGTACATGACCTTATGGGACTTTCCTACTTGGCAGTACATCTAC
GTATTAGTCATCGCTATTACCATGGTGATGCGGTTTTGGCAGTACATCAATGGGCGTGGATAGCGGTTTG
ACTCACGGGGATTTCCAAGTCTCCACCCCATTGACGTCAATGGGAGTTTGTTTTGGCACCAAAATCAACG
GGACTTTCCAAAATGTCGTAACAACTCCGCCCCATTGACGCAAATGGGCGGTAGGCGTGTACGGTGGGAG
GTCTATATAAGCAGAGCTCTCCCTATCAGTGATAGAGATCTCCCTATCAGTGATAGAGATCGTCGACTAG
TCCAGTGTGGTGGAATTCTGCAGATATCAACAAGTTTGTACAAAAAAGCAGGCTCCGAATTCGCCCTTAG
GAGGACAGCTATGATCAGGTGCATAGGAGTCAGCAATAGGGACTTTGTGGAAGGTATGTCAGGTGGGACT
TGGGTTGATGTTGTCTTGGAACATGGAGGTTGTGTCACCGTAATGGCACAGGACAAACCGACTGTCGACA
TAGAGCTGGTTACAACAACAGTCAGCAACATGGCGGAGGTAAGATCCTACTGCTATGAGGCATCAATATC
AGACATGGCTTCGGACAGCCGCTGCCCAACACAAGGTGAAGCCTACCTTGACAAGCAATCAGACACTCAA
TATGTCTGCAAAAGAACGTTAGTGGACAGAGGCTGGGGAAATGGATGTGGACTTTTTGGCAAAGGGAGCC
TGGTGACATGCGCTAAGTTTGCATGCTCCAAGAAAATGACCGGGAAGAGCATCCAGCCAGAGAATCTGGA
GTACCGGATAATGCTGTCAGTTCATGGCTCCCAGCACAGTGGGATGATCGTTAATGACACAGGACATGAA
ACTGATGAGAATAGAGCGAAGGTTGAGATAACGCCCAATTCACCAAGAGCCGAAGCCACCCTGGGGGGTT
TTGGAAGCCTAGGACTTGATTGTGAACCGAGGACAGGCCTTGACTTTTCAGATTTGTATTACTTGACTAT
GAATAACAAGCACTGGTTGGTCCACAAGGAGTGGTTCCACGACATTCCATTACCTTGGCACGCTGGGGCA
GACACCGGAACTCCACACTGGAACAACAAAGAAGCACTGGTAGAGTTCAAGGACGCACATGCCAAAAGGC
AAACTGTCGTGGTTCTAGGGAGTCAAGAAGGAGCAGTTCACACGGCCCTTGCTGGAGCTCTGGAGGCTGA
GATGGATGGTGCAAAGGGAAGGCTGTCCTCTGGCCACTTGAAATGTCGCCTGAAAATGGATAAACTTAGA
TTGAAGGGCGTGTCATACTCCTTGTGTACCGCAGCGTTCACATTCACCAAGATCCCGGCTGAAACACTGC
ACGGGACAGTCACAGTGGAGGTACAGTACGCAGGGACAGATGGACCTTGCAAGGTTCCAGCTCAGATGGC
GGTGGACATGCAAACTCTGACCCCAGTTGGGAGGTTGATAACCGCTAACCCCGTAATCACTGAAAGCACT
GAGAACTCTAAGATGATGCTGGAACTTGATCCACCATTTGGGGACTCTTACATTGTCATAGGAGTCGGGG
AGAAGAAGATCACCCACCACTGGCACAGGAGTGGCAGCACCATTGGAAAAGCATTTGAAGCCACTGTGAG
AGGTGCCAAGAGAATGGCAGTCTTGGGAGACACAGCCTGGGACTTTGGATCAGTTGGAGGCGCTCTCAAC
TCATTGGGCAAGGGCATCCATCAAATTTTTGGAGCAGCTTTCAAATCATTGTTTGGAGGAATGTCCTGGT
TCTCACAAATCCTCATTGGAACGTTGCTGATGTGGTTGGGTCTGAACACAAAGAATGGATCTATTTCCCT
TATGTGCTTGGCCTTAGGGGGAGTGTTGATCTTCTTATCCACAGCCGTCTCTGCTAAGGGCGAATTCGAC
CCAGCTTTCTTGTACAAAGTGGTTGATATCCAGCACAGTGGCGGCCGCTCGAGTCTAGAGGGCCCGCGGT
TCGAAGGTAAGCCTATCCCTAACCCTCTCCTCGGTCTCGATTCTACGCGTACCGGTTAGTAATGATCGAC
AATCAACCTCTGGATTACAAAATTTGTGAAAGATTGACTGGTATTCTTAACTATGTTGCTCCTTTTACGC
TATGTGGATACGCTGCTTTAATGCCTTTGTATCATGCTATTGCTTCCCGTATGGCTTTCATTTTCTCCTC
CTTGTATAAATCCTGGTTGCTGTCTCTTTATGAGGAGTTGTGGCCCGTTGTCAGGCAACGTGGCGTGGTG
TGCACTGTGTTTGCTGACGCAACCCCCACTGGTTGGGGCATTGCCACCACCTGTCAGCTCCTTTCCGGGA
CTTTCGCTTTCCCCCTCCCTATTGCCACGGCGGAACTCATCGCCGCCTGCCTTGCCCGCTGCTGGACAGG
GGCTCGGCTGTTGGGCACTGACAATTCCGTGGTGTTGTCGGGGAAGCTGACGTCCTTTCCATGGCTGCTC
GCCTGTGTTGCCACCTGGATTCTGCGCGGGACGTCCTTCTGCTACGTCCCTTCGGCCCTCAATCCAGCGG
ACCTTCCTTCCCGCGGCCTGCTGCCGGCTCTGCGGCCTCTTCCGCGTCTTCGCCTTCGCCCTCAGACGAG
TCGGATCTCCCTTTGGGCCGCCTCCCCGCCTGGCGATGGTACCGGTGTGGAAAGTCCCCAGGCTCCCCAG
CAGGCAGAAGTATGCAAAGCATGCATCTCAATTAGTCAGCAACCAGGTGTGGAAAGTCCCCAGGCTCCCC
AGCAGGCAGAAGTATGCAAAGCATGCATCTCAATTAGTCAGCAACCATAGTCCCGCCCCTAACTCCGCCC
ATCCCGCCCCTAACTCCGCCCAGTTCCGCCCATTCTCCGCCCCATGGCTGACTAATTTTTTTTATTTATG
CAGAGGCCGAGGCCGCCTCTGCCTCTGAGCTATTCCAGAAGTAGTGAGGAGGCTTTTTTGGAGGCCTAGG
CTTTTGCAAAAAGCTCCCGGGAGCTTGTATATCCATTTTCGGATCTGATCAGCACGTGTTGACAATTAAT
CATCGGCATAGTATATCGGCATAGTATAATACGACAAGGTGAGGAACTAAACCATGGCCAAGCCTTTGTC
TCAAGAAGAATCCACCCTCATTGAAAGAGCAACGGCTACAATCAACAGCATCCCCATCTCTGAAGACTAC
AGCGTCGCCAGCGCAGCTCTCTCTAGCGACGGCCGCATCTTCACTGGTGTCAATGTATATCATTTTACTG
GGGGACCTTGTGCAGAACTCGTGGTGCTGGGCACTGCTGCTGCTGCGGCAGCTGGCAACCTGACTTGTAT
CGTCGCGATCGGAAATGAGAACAGGGGCATCTTGAGCCCCTGCGGACGGTGCCGACAGGTGCTTCTCGAT
CTGCATCCTGGGATCAAAGCCATAGTGAAGGACAGTGATGGACAGCCGACGGCAGTTGGGATTCGTGAAT
TGCTGCCCTCTGGTTATGTGTGGGAGGGCTAAGCACAATTCGAGCTCGGTACCTTTAAGACCAATGACTT
ACAAGGCAGCTGTAGATCTTAGCCACTTTTTAAAAGAAAAGGGGGGACTGGAAGGGCTAATTCACTCCCA
ACGAAGACAAGATCTGCTTTTTGCTTGTACTGGGTCTCTCTGGTTAGACCAGATCTGAGCCTGGGAGCTC
TCTGGCTAACTAGGGAACCCACTGCTTAAGCCTCAATAAAGCTTGCCTTGAGTGCTTCAAGTAGTGTGTG
CCCGTCTGTTGTGTGACTCTGGTAACTAGAGATCCCTCAGACCCTTTTAGTCAGTGTGGAAAATCTCTAG
CAGTAGTAGTTCATGTCATCTTATTATTCAGTATTTATAACTTGCAAAGAAATGAATATCAGAGAGTGAG
AGGAACTTGTTTATTGCAGCTTATAATGGTTACAAATAAAGCAATAGCATCACAAATTTCACAAATAAAG
CATTTTTTTCACTGCATTCTAGTTGTGGTTTGTCCAAACTCATCAATGTATCTTATCATGTCTGGCTCTA
GCTATCCCGCCCCTAACTCCGCCCATCCCGCCCCTAACTCCGCCCAGTTCCGCCCATTCTCCGCCCCATG
GCTGACTAATTTTTTTTATTTATGCAGAGGCCGAGGCCGCCTCGGCCTCTGAGCTATTCCAGAAGTAGTG
AGGAGGCTTTTTTGGAGGCCTAGGGACGTACCCAATTCGCCCTATAGTGAGTCGTATTACGCGCGCTCAC
TGGCCGTCGTTTTACAACGTCGTGACTGGGAAAACCCTGGCGTTACCCAACTTAATCGCCTTGCAGCACA
TCCCCCTTTCGCCAGCTGGCGTAATAGCGAAGAGGCCCGCACCGATCGCCCTTCCCAACAGTTGCGCAGC
CTGAATGGCGAATGGG
[124 nt withheld, positions 4637-4760]
C
[91 nt withheld, positions 4762-4852]
A
[49 nt withheld, positions 4854-4902]
CCTTTGACGTTGGAGTCCACGTTCTTT
[37 nt withheld, positions 4930-4966]
ACCCTATCTCGGTCTATTCTTTTGATTTATAAGGGATTTTGCCGATTTCGGCCTATTGGTTAAAAAATGA
GCTGATTTAACAAAAATTTAACGCGAATTTTAACAAAATATTAACGCTTACAATTTAGGTGGCACTTTTC
GGGGAAATGTGCGCGGAACCCCTATTTGTTTATTTTTCTAAATACATTCAAATATGTATCCGCTCATGAG
ACAATAACCCTGATAAATGCTTCAATAATATTGAAAAAGGAAGAGTATGAGTATTCAACATTTCCGTGTC
GCCCTTATTCCCTTTTTTGCGGCATTTTGCCTTCCTGTTTTTGCTCACCCAGAAACGCTGGTGAAAGTAA
AAGATGCTGAAGATCAGTTGGGTGCACGAGTGGGTTACATCGAACTGGATCTCAACAGCGGTAAGATCCT
TGAGAGTTTTCGCCCCGAAGAACGTTTTCCAATGATGAGCACTTTTAAAGTTCTGCTATGTGGCGCGGTA
TTATCCCGTATTGACGCCGGGCAAGAGCAACTCGGTCGCCGCATACACTATTCTCAGAATGACTTGGTTG
AGTACTCACCAGTCACAGAAAAGCATCTTACGGATGGCATGACAGTAAGAGAATTATGCAGTGCTGCCAT
AACCATGAGTGATAACACTGCGGCCAACTTACTTCTGACAACGATCGGAGGACCGAAGGAGCTAACCGCT
TTTTTGCACAACATGGGGGATCATGTAACTCGCCTTGATCGTTGGGAACCGGAGCTGAATGAAGCCATAC
CAAACGACGAGCGTGACACCACGATGCCTGTAGCAATGGCAACAACGTTGCGCAAACTATTAACTGGCGA
ACTACTTACTCTAGCTTCCCGGCAACAATTAATAGACTGGATGGAGGCGGATAAAGTTGCAGGACCACTT
CTGCGCTCGGCCCTTCCGGCTGGCTGGTTTATTGCTGATAAATCTGGAGCCGGTGAGCGTGGGTCTCGCG
GTATCATTGCAGCACTGGGGCCAGATGGTAAGCCCTCCCGTATCGTAGTTATCTACACGACGGGGAGTCA
GGCAACTATGGATGAACGAAATAGACAGATCGCTGAGATAGGTGCCTCACTGATTAAGCATTGGTAACTG
TCAGACCAAGTTTACTCATATATACTTTAGATTGATTTAAAACTTCATTTTTAATTTAAAAGGATCTAGG
TGAAGATCCTTTTTGATAATCTCATGACCAAAATCCCTTAACGTGAGTTTTCGTTCCACTGAGCGTCAGA
CCCCGTAGAAAAGATCAAAGGATCTTCTTGAGATCCTTTTTTTCTGCGCGTAATCTGCTGCTTGCAAACA
AAAAAACCACCGCTACCAGCGGTGGTTTGTTTGCCGGATCAAGAGCTACCAACTCTTTTTCCGAAGGTAA
CTGGCTTCAGCAGAGCGCAGATACCAAATACTGTTCTTCTAGTGTAGCCGTAGTTAGGCCACCACTTCAA
GAACTCTGTAGCACCGCCTACATACCTCGCTCTGCTAATCCTGTTACCAGTGGCTGCTGCCAGTGGCGAT
AAGTCGTGTCTTACCGGGTTGGACTCAAGACGATAGTTACCGGATAAGGCGCAGCGGTCGGGCTGAACGG
GGGGTTCGTGCACACAGCCCAGCTTGGAGCGAACGACCTACACCGAACTGAGATACCTACAGCGTGAGCT
ATGAGAAAGCGCCACGCTTCCCGAAGGGAGAAAGGCGGACAGGTATCCGGTAAGCGGCAGGGTCGGAACA
GGAGAGCGCACGAGGGAGCTTCCAGGGGGAAACGCCTGGTATCTTTATAGTCCTGTCGGGTTTCGCCACC
TCTGACTTGAGCGTCGATTTTTGTGATGCTCGTCAGGGGGGCGGAGCCTATGGAAAAACGCCAGCAACGC
GGCCTTTTTACGGTTCCTGGCCTTTTGCTGGCCTTTTGCTCACATGTTCTTTCCTGCGTTATCCCCTGAT
TCTGTGGATAACCGTATTACCGCCTTTGAGTGAGCTGATACCGCTCGCCGCAGCCGAACGACCGAGCGCA
GCGAGTCAGTGAGCGAGGAAGCGGAAGAGCGCCCAATACGCAAACCGCCTCTCCCCGCGCGTTGGCCGAT
TCATTAATGCAGCTGGCACGACAGGTTTCCCGACTGGAAAGCGGGCAGTGAGCGCAACGCAATTAATGTG
AGTTAGCTCACTCATTAGGCACCCCAGGCTTTACACTTTATGCTTCCGGCTCGTATGTTGTGTGGAATTG
TGAGCGGATAACAATTTCACACAGGAAACAGCTATGACCATGATTACGCCAAGCGCGCAATTAACCCTCA
CTAAAGGGAACAAAAGCTGGAGCTGCAAGCTTAATGTAGTCTTATGCAATACTCTTGTAGTCTTGCAACA
TGGTAACGATGAGTTAGCAACATGCCTTACAAGGAGAGAAAAAGCACCGTGCATGCCGATTGGTGGAAGT
AAGGTGGTACGATCGTGCCTTATTAGGAAGGCAACAGACGGGTCTGACATGGATTGGACGAACCACTGAA
TTGCCGCATTGCAGAGATATTGTATTTAAGTGCCTAGCTCGATACATAAACGGGTCTCTCTGGTTAGACC
AGATCTGAGCCTGGGAGCTCTCTGGCTAACTAGGGAACCCACTGCTTAAGCCTCAATAAAGCTTGCCTTG
AGTGCTTCAAGTAGTGTGTGCCCGTCTGTTGTGTGACTCTGGTAACTAGAGATCCCTCAGACCCTTTTAG
TCAGTGTGGAAAATCTCTAGCAGTGGCGCCCGAACAGGGACTTGAAAGCGAAAGGGAAACCAGAGGAGCT
CTCTCGACGCAGGACTCGGCTTGCTGAAGCGCGCACGGCAAGAGGCGAGGGGCGGCGACTGGTGAGTACG
CCAAAAATTTTGACTAGCGGAGGCTAGAAGGAGAGAGATGGGTGCGAGAGCGTCAGTATTAAGCGGGGGA
GAATTAGATCGCGATGGGAAAAAATTCGGTTAAGGCCAGGGGGAAAGAAAAAATATAAATTAAAACATAT
AGTATGGGCAAGCAGGGAGCTAGAACGATTCGCAGTTAATCCTGGCCTGTTAGAAACATCAGAAGGCTGT
AGACAAATACTGGGACAGCTACAACCATCCCTTCAGACAGGATCAGAAGAACTTAGATCATTATATAATA
CAGTAGCAACCCTCTATTGTGTGCATCAAAGGATAGAGATAAAAGACACCAAGGAAGCTTTAGACAAGAT
AGAGGAAGAGCAAAACAAAAGTAAGACCACCGCACAGCAAGCGGCCGCTGATCTTCAGACCTGGAGGAGG
AGATATGAGGGACAATTGGAGAAGTGAATTATATAAATATAAAGTAGTAAAAATTGAACCATTAGGAGTA
GCACCCACCAAGGCAAAGAGAAGAGTGGTGCAGAGAGAAAAAAGAGCAGTGGGAATAGGAGCTTTGTTCC
TTGGGTTCTTGGGAGCAGCAGGAAGCACTATGGGCGCAGCGTCAATGACGCTGACGGTACAGGCCAGACA
ATTATTGTCTGGTATAGTGCAGCAGCAGAACAATTTGCTGAGGGCTATTGAGGCGCAACAGCATCTGTTG
CAACTCACAGTCTGGGGCATCAAGCAGCTCCAGGCAAGAATCCTGGCTGTGGAAAGATACCTAAAGGATC
AACAGCTCCTGGGGATTTGGGGTTGCTCTGGAAAACTCATTTGCACCACTGCTGTGCCTTGGAATGCTAG
TTGGAGTAATAAATCTCTGGAACAGATTTGGAATCACACGACCTGGATGGAGTGGGACAGAGAAATTAAC
AATTACACAAGCTTAATACACTCCTTAATTGAAGAATCGCAAAACCAGCAAGAAAAGAATGAACAAGAAT
TATTGGAATTAGATAAATGGGCAAGTTTGTGGAATTGGTTTAACATAACAAATTGGCTGTGGTATATAAA
ATTATTCATAATGATAGTAGGAGGCTTGGTAGGTTTAAGAATAGTTTTTGCTGTACTTTCTATAGTGAAT
AGAGTTAGGCAGGGATATTCACCATTATCGTTTCAGACCCACCTCCCAACCCCGAGGGGACCCGACAGGC
CCGAAGGAATAGAAGAAGAAGGTGGAGAGAGAGACAGAGACAGATCCATTCGATTAGTGAACGGATCTCG
ACGGTATCGGTTAACTTTTAAAAGAAAAGGGGGGATTGGGGGGTACAGTGCAGGGGAAAGAATAGTAGAC
ATAATAGCAACAGACATACAAACTAAAGAATTACAAAAACAAATTACAAAAATTCAAAATTTTATCGATA
AGCTTGGGAGTTCC
Features (pLannotate 1.2.2; 34 found; start..end, strand, type, name):
      3..304     +  enhancer       CMV enhancer: human cytomegalovirus immediate early enhancer
    305..508     +  promoter       CMV promoter: human cytomegalovirus (CMV) immediate early promoter
    510..529     +  promoter       PLtetO-1 promoter (fragment): modified phage lambda PL promoter with tet operator sites (Lutz and Bujard, 1997)
    531..550     +  promoter       PLtetO-1 promoter (fragment): modified phage lambda PL promoter with tet operator sites (Lutz and Bujard, 1997)
    590..614     +  protein_bind   attB1: mutant version of attB; recombination site for the Gateway® BP reaction BP Clonase™
    644..2155    +  CDS            POLG_DEN2U (fragment): Experimental evidence at protein level: Swiss-Prot protein existence level 1. [Non-structural protein 1]: Disrupts the host endothelial glycocalyx layer of host pulmonary microvascular endothelial cells, inducing degradation of sialic acid and shedding of heparan sulfate proteoglycans. NS1 induces expression of sialidases, heparanase, and activates cathepsin L, which activates heparanase via enzymatic cleavage. These effects are probably linked to the endothelial hyperpermeability observed in severe dengue disease. From Dengue virus type 2 (strain Thailand/PUO-218/1980) (DENV-2).
   2169..2193    -  protein_bind   attB2: mutant version of attB; recombination site for the Gateway® BP reaction BP Clonase™
   2246..2287    +  CDS            V5 tag: epitope tag from simian virus 5
   2311..2899    +  misc_feature   WPRE: woodchuck hepatitis virus posttranscriptional regulatory element
   2914..3230    +  promoter       SV40 promoter: SV40 enhancer and early promoter
   3278..3325    +  promoter       EM7 promoter: synthetic bacterial promoter&nbsp
   3344..3742    +  CDS            BSD: blasticidin S deaminase; Aspergillus terreus BSD; confers resistance to blasticidin
   3759..3827    +  CDS            nef (fragment): NEF_HV1Z2 - Experimental evidence at protein level: Swiss-Prot protein existence level 1. Extracellular Nef protein targets CD4(+) T-lymphocytes for apoptosis by interacting with CXCR4 surface receptors. From Human immunodeficiency virus type 1 group M subtype D (isolate Z2/CDC-Z34) (HIV-1).
   3829..4062    +  LTR            3' LTR (ΔU3): self-inactivating 3' long terminal repeat (LTR) from HIV-1
   4134..4255    +  polyA_signal   SV40 poly(A) signal: SV40 polyadenylation signal
   4295..4430    +  rep_origin     SV40 ori: SV40 origin of replication
   4451..4469    -  promoter       T7 promoter: promoter for bacteriophage T7 RNA polymerase
   4477..4632    +  CDS            lacZα (fragment): LacZα fragment of β-galactosidase; lacZ fragment
   4637..5065    +  rep_origin     f1 ori (sequence partly withheld): f1 bacteriophage origin of replication; arrow indicates direction of (+) strand synthesis
   5118..5222    +  promoter       AmpR promoter: bla
   5223..6083    +  CDS            AmpR: β-lactamase; bla; confers resistance to ampicillin, carbenicillin, and related antibiotics
   6254..6842    +  rep_origin     ori: high-copy-number ColE1/pMB1/pBR322/pUC origin of replication
   7025..7117    +  CDS            lacI (fragment): lac repressor; lacI; The lac repressor binds to the lac operator to inhibit transcription in E. coli. This inhibition can be relieved by adding lactose or isopropyl-β-D-thiogalactopyranoside (IPTG).
   7130..7151    +  protein_bind   CAP binding site: CAP binding activates transcription in the presence of cAMP. E. coli catabolite activator protein
   7166..7196    +  promoter       lac promoter: promoter for the E. coli lac operon
   7204..7220    +  protein_bind   lac operator: The lac repressor binds to the lac operator to inhibit transcription in E. coli. This inhibition can be relieved by adding lactose or isopropyl-β-D-thiogalactopyranoside (IPTG). lac repressor encoded by lacI
   7265..7283    +  promoter       T3 promoter: promoter for bacteriophage T3 RNA polymerase
   7311..7537    +  promoter       RSV promoter: Rous sarcoma virus enhancer/promoter
   7538..7718    +  LTR            5' LTR (truncated): truncated 5' long terminal repeat (LTR) from HIV-1
   7765..7890    +  misc_feature   HIV-1 Ψ: packaging signal of human immunodeficiency virus type 1
   7874..8237    +  CDS            HIV-1 gag (fragment): gag protein from human immunodeficiency virus 1; gag
   8383..8616    +  misc_feature   RRE: The Rev response element (RRE) of HIV-1 allows for Rev-dependent mRNA export from the nucleus to the cytoplasm.
   8993..9093    +  CDS            Rev (fragment): human immunodeficiency virus 1 (HIV-1) Rev protein; rev; enhances nuclear export of unspliced and incompletely spliced viral mRNAs
   9112..9229    +  misc_feature   cPPT/CTS: central polypurine tract and central termination sequence of HIV-1
