[The description below was written by a language model from this plasmid's Addgene catalogue record and pLannotate feature annotations shown in this document.]
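Description:
pLenti6.3/Envelope is a lentiviral expression plasmid built on the Invitrogen pLenti6.3 backbone that carries the Zika virus (ZIKV) envelope coding sequence. It is maintained in E. coli through a high-copy ColE1/pUC-type origin with ampicillin selection (AmpR), and also carries an f1 origin. The two annotated sequence records, one from the depositor and one from repository sequencing, are both 9,250 nt and list the same 34 features in the same order, differing only in where the circular numbering starts.

The transfer cassette has the layout of a third-generation, self-inactivating HIV-1 vector. An RSV promoter fused to a truncated 5' LTR drives genomic RNA production in packaging cells. It is followed by the Ψ packaging signal with a partial gag fragment, the RRE for Rev-dependent nuclear export, the cPPT/CTS, and a ΔU3 3' LTR with a downstream SV40 polyadenylation signal. Within this unit, the CMV enhancer/promoter drives the insert, which was introduced by Gateway recombination and is flanked by attB1 and attB2 sites. Two short tet operator-like matches sit just downstream of the promoter, though the record does not describe the construct as tetracycline-regulated. The roughly 1.5 kb open reading frame was labelled automatically as a dengue virus 2 polyprotein fragment with an NS1 description. This most likely reflects flavivirus polyprotein homology, since the catalogue identifies the insert as ZIKV envelope. A backbone-encoded V5 epitope tag lies downstream of attB2 to give a C-terminal fusion, and a WPRE follows to enhance transcript expression. A separate SV40/EM7 promoter–driven blasticidin S deaminase gene allows blasticidin selection of transduced cells. The stated purpose is lentiviral expression of this ZIKV protein in mammalian cells, with V5 available for detection.
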