Addgene plasmid #120839: pLenti6.3/Envelope
Purpose: Lentiviral expression of ZIKV protein
Depositing lab: Jan Rehwinkel. Depositing organization: University of Oxford.
Backbone
  Vector backbone: pLenti6.3
  Backbone manufacturer: Invitrogen
  Backbone size w/o insert (bp): 7735
  Vector type: Lentiviral
Growth in bacteria
  Bacterial resistance: Ampicillin, 100 μg/mL
  Growth temperature: 37°C
  Growth strain: NEB Stable
  Copy number: High Copy
Gene/Insert
  Gene/Insert name: Envelope ZIKV
  Promoter: CMV
  Tag / fusion protein: V5 (C terminal on backbone)
  Cloning method: Gateway Cloning
Terms and licenses: Academic/Nonprofit Terms; Industry Terms: Not Available to Industry
How to cite: pLenti6.3/Envelope was a gift from Jan Rehwinkel (Addgene plasmid # 120839 ; http://n2t.net/addgene:120839 ; RRID:Addgene_120839)
